LOCUS       Exported 8197 bp ds-DNA circular SYN 12-MAY-2021
DEFINITION  A lenti-viral vector expressing photoswitchable MEK1 with minimum
            basal activity in mammalian cells.
ACCESSION   .
VERSION     .
KEYWORDS    pLL3.7m-psMEK1tight
SOURCE      synthetic DNA construct
  ORGANISM  synthetic DNA construct
REFERENCE   1 (bases 1 to 8197)
  AUTHORS   Zhou XX, Fan LZ, Li P, Shen K, Lin MZ
  TITLE     Optical control of cell signaling by single-chain photoswitchable
            kinases.
  JOURNAL   Science. 2017 Feb 24;355(6327):836-842. doi:
            10.1126/science.aah3605.
  PUBMED    28232577
REFERENCE   2 (bases 1 to 8197)
  AUTHORS   .
  TITLE     Direct Submission
  JOURNAL   Exported May 12, 2021 from SnapGene Server 1.1.58
            http://www.snapgene.com
FEATURES             Location/Qualifiers
     source          1..8197
                     /organism="synthetic DNA construct"
                     /mol_type="other DNA"
     enhancer        30..333
                     /label=CMV enhancer
                     /note="human cytomegalovirus immediate early enhancer"
     promoter        335..533
                     /label=CMV promoter
                     /note="human cytomegalovirus (CMV) immediate early
                     promoter"
     LTR             551..731
                     /label=5' LTR (truncated)
                     /note="truncated 5' long terminal repeat (LTR) from HIV-1"
     misc_feature    778..903
                     /label=HIV-1 Psi
                     /note="packaging signal of human immunodeficiency virus
                     type 1"
     misc_feature    1400..1633
                     /label=RRE
                     /note="The Rev response element (RRE) of HIV-1 allows for
                     Rev-dependent mRNA export from the nucleus to the
                     cytoplasm."
     CDS             1818..1862
                     /codon_start=1
                     /product="antigenic peptide corresponding to amino acids
                     655 to 669 of the HIV envelope protein gp41 (Lutje Hulsik
                     et al., 2013)"
                     /label=gp41 peptide
                     /note="recognized by the 2H10 single-chain llama nanobody"
                     /translation="KNEQELLELDKWASL"
     misc_feature    2160..2277
                     /label=cPPT/CTS
                     /note="central polypurine tract and central termination
                     sequence of HIV-1"
     primer_bind     2567..2587
                     /label=mU6-F
                     /note="Mouse U6 promoter, forward primer"
     primer_bind     2664..2680
                     /label=pBluescriptKS
                     /note="For pBluescript vector"
     primer_bind     2665..2681
                     /label=KS primer
                     /note="common sequencing primer, one of multiple similar
                     variants"
     protein_bind    2723..2756
                     /label=loxP
                     /bound_moiety="Cre recombinase"
                     /note="Cre-mediated recombination occurs in the 8-bp core
                     sequence (GCATACAT)."
     enhancer        2814..3117
                     /label=CMV enhancer
                     /note="human cytomegalovirus immediate early enhancer"
     promoter        3118..3321
                     /label=CMV promoter
                     /note="human cytomegalovirus (CMV) immediate early
                     promoter"
     primer_bind     3318..3342
                     /label=LNCX
                     /note="Human CMV promoter, forward primer"
     primer_bind     3447..3463
                     /label=M13 rev
                     /note="common sequencing primer, one of multiple similar
                     variants"
     primer_bind     3447..3463
                     /label=M13 Reverse
                     /note="In lacZ gene. Also called M13-rev"
     promoter        3474..3492
                     /label=SP6 promoter
                     /note="promoter for bacteriophage SP6 RNA polymerase"
     primer_bind     3474..3491
                     /label=SP6
                     /note="SP6 promoter, forward primer"
     CDS             3515..3541
                     /codon_start=1
                     /product="HA (human influenza hemagglutinin) epitope tag"
                     /label=HA
                     /translation="YPYDVPDYA"
     LTR             6170..6350
                     /label=5' LTR (truncated)
                     /note="truncated 5' long terminal repeat (LTR) from HIV-1"
     rep_origin      complement(6412..7000)
                     /direction=LEFT
                     /label=ori
                     /note="high-copy-number ColE1/pMB1/pBR322/pUC origin of
                     replication"
     primer_bind     complement(6492..6511)
                     /label=pBR322ori-F
                     /note="pBR322 origin, forward primer"
     CDS             complement(7171..8031)
                     /codon_start=1
                     /gene="bla"
                     /product="beta-lactamase"
                     /label=AmpR
                     /note="confers resistance to ampicillin, carbenicillin, and
                     related antibiotics"
                     /translation="MSIQHFRVALIPFFAAFCLPVFAHPETLVKVKDAEDQLGARVGYI
                     ELDLNSGKILESFRPEERFPMMSTFKVLLCGAVLSRIDAGQEQLGRRIHYSQNDLVEYS
                     PVTEKHLTDGMTVRELCSAAITMSDNTAANLLLTTIGGPKELTAFLHNMGDHVTRLDRW
                     EPELNEAIPNDERDTTMPVAMATTLRKLLTGELLTLASRQQLIDWMEADKVAGPLLRSA
                     LPAGWFIADKSGAGERGSRGIIAALGPDGKPSRIVVIYTTGSQATMDERNRQIAEIGAS
                     LIKHW"
     primer_bind     7794..7813
                     /label=Amp-R
                     /note="Ampicillin resistance gene, reverse primer"
     promoter        complement(8032..8136)
                     /gene="bla"
                     /label=AmpR promoter
ORIGIN
        1 ttagttcata gcccatatat ggagttccgc gttacataac ttacggtaaa tggcccgcct
       61 ggctgaccgc ccaacgaccc ccgcccattg acgtcaataa tgacgtatgt tcccatagta
      121 acgccaatag ggactttcca ttgacgtcaa tgggtggagt atttacggta aactgcccac
      181 ttggcagtac atcaagtgta tcatatgcca agtacgcccc ctattgacgt caatgacggt
      241 aaatggcccg cctggcatta tgcccagtac atgaccttat gggactttcc tacttggcag
      301 tacatctacg tattagtcat cgctattacc atggtgatgc ggttttggca gtacatcaat
      361 gggcgtggat agcggtttga ctcacgggga tttccaagtc tccaccccat tgacgtcaat
      421 gggagtttgt tttggcacca aaatcaacgg gactttccaa aatgtcgtaa caactccgcc
      481 ccattgacgc aaatgggcgg taggcgtgta cggtgggagg tctatataag cagcgcgttt
      541 tgcctgtact gggtctctct ggttagacca gatctgagcc tgggagctct ctggctaact
      601 agggaaccca ctgcttaagc ctcaataaag cttgccttga gtgcttcaag tagtgtgtgc
      661 ccgtctgttg tgtgactctg gtaactagag atccctcaga cccttttagt cagtgtggaa
      721 aatctctagc agtggcgccc gaacagggac ttgaaagcga aagggaaacc agaggagctc
      781 tctcgacgca ggactcggct tgctgaagcg cgcacggcaa gaggcgaggg gcggcgactg
      841 gtgagtacgc caaaaatttt gactagcgga ggctagaagg agagagatgg gtgcgagagc
      901 gtcagtatta agcgggggag aattagatcg cgatgggaaa aaattcggtt aaggccaggg
      961 ggaaagaaaa aatataaatt aaaacatata gtatgggcaa gcagggagct agaacgattc
     1021 gcagttaatc ctggcctgtt agaaacatca gaaggctgta gacaaatact gggacagcta
     1081 caaccatccc ttcagacagg atcagaagaa cttagatcat tatataatac agtagcaacc
     1141 ctctattgtg tgcatcaaag gatagagata aaagacacca aggaagcttt agacaagata
     1201 gaggaagagc aaaacaaaag taagaccacc gcacagcaag cggccggccg ctgatcttca
     1261 gacctggagg aggagatatg agggacaatt ggagaagtga attatataaa tataaagtag
     1321 taaaaattga accattagga gtagcaccca ccaaggcaaa gagaagagtg gtgcagagag
     1381 aaaaaagagc agtgggaata ggagctttgt tccttgggtt cttgggagca gcaggaagca
     1441 ctatgggcgc agcgtcaatg acgctgacgg tacaggccag acaattattg tctggtatag
     1501 tgcagcagca gaacaatttg ctgagggcta ttgaggcgca acagcatctg ttgcaactca
     1561 cagtctgggg catcaagcag ctccaggcaa gaatcctggc tgtggaaaga tacctaaagg
     1621 atcaacagct cctggggatt tggggttgct ctggaaaact catttgcacc actgctgtgc
     1681 cttggaatgc tagttggagt aataaatctc tggaacagat ttggaatcac acgacctgga
     1741 tggagtggga cagagaaatt aacaattaca caagcttaat acactcctta attgaagaat
     1801 cgcaaaacca gcaagaaaag aatgaacaag aattattgga attagataaa tgggcaagtt
     1861 tgtggaattg gtttaacata acaaattggc tgtggtatat aaaattattc ataatgatag
     1921 taggaggctt ggtaggttta agaatagttt ttgctgtact ttctatagtg aatagagtta
     1981 ggcagggata ttcaccatta tcgtttcaga cccacctccc aaccccgagg ggacccgaca
     2041 ggcccgaagg aatagaagaa gaaggtggag agagagacag agacagatcc attcgattag
     2101 tgaacggatc ggcactgcgt gcgccaattc tgcagacaaa tggcagtatt catccacaat
     2161 tttaaaagaa aaggggggat tggggggtac agtgcagggg aaagaatagt agacataata
     2221 gcaacagaca tacaaactaa agaattacaa aaacaaatta caaaaattca aaattttcgg
     2281 gtttattaca gggacagcag agatccagtt tggttagtac cgggcccgct ctagagatcc
     2341 gacgcgccat ctctaggccc gcgccggccc cctcgcacag acttgtggga gaagctcggc
     2401 tactcccctg ccccggttaa tttgcatata atatttccta gtaactatag aggcttaatg
     2461 tgcgataaaa gacagataat ctgttctttt taatactagc tacattttac atgataggct
     2521 tggatttcta taagagatac aaatactaaa ttattatttt aaaaaacagc acaaaaggaa
     2581 actcacccta actgtaaagt aattgtgtgt tttgagacta taaatatccc ttggagaaaa
     2641 gccttgttaa cgcgcggtga ccctcgaggt cgacggtatc gataagctcg cttcacgaga
     2701 ttccagcagg tcgagggacc taataacttc gtatagcata cattatacga agttatatta
     2761 agggttccaa gcttaagcgg ccgcgtggat aaccgtatta ccgccatgca tgtcgttaca
     2821 taacttacgg taaatggccc gcctggctga ccgcccaacg acccccgccc attgacgtca
     2881 ataatgacgt atgttcccat agtaacgcca atagggactt tccattgacg tcaatgggtg
     2941 gagtatttac ggtaaactgc ccacttggca gtacatcaag tgtatcatat gccaagtacg
     3001 ccccctattg acgtcaatga cggtaaatgg cccgcctggc attatgccca gtacatgacc
     3061 ttatgggact ttcctacttg gcagtacatc tacgtattag tcatcgctat taccatggtg
     3121 atgcggtttt ggcagtacat caatgggcgt ggatagcggt ttgactcacg gggatttcca
     3181 agtctccacc ccattgacgt caatgggagt ttgttttggc accaaaatca acgggacttt
     3241 ccaaaatgtc gtaacaactc cgccccattg acgcaaatgg gcggtaggcg tgtacggtgg
     3301 gaggtctata taagcagagc tcgtttagtg aaccgtcaga tcgcctggag acgccatcca
     3361 cgctgttttg acctccatag aagacaccgg gaccgatcca gcctccggac tctagcctag
     3421 gccgcgggac ggataacaat ttcacacagg aaacagctat gaccattagg cctatttagg
     3481 tgacactata gaacaagttt gtacagccac catgtatccc tacgatgtgc ccgattacgc
     3541 tcccaagaag aagccgacgc ccatccagct gaacccgacc cccgatggct cggcggttaa
     3601 cgggaccagc tcggccgaga ccaacctgga ggccttgcag aagaagctgg aggggctgga
     3661 gcttgatgag cagcagcgga agcgccttga ggcctttctg acccagaagc agaaggtggg
     3721 atccggcagt agcggaagca gtggttcttc aagcgtgatc aagcccgaca tgaaaatcaa
     3781 gctgaggatg gagggtgccg tgaacggtca cccgtttgcg atcgagggcg tgggactggg
     3841 caagccgttc gagggaaagc aaagcatcga cctcaaggtg aaggagggcg gaccgctgcc
     3901 cttcgcctac gacattctga ccactgcctt ctgctacggt aatcgcgtct tcgcaaagta
     3961 tcccgaaaac atcgtggatt actttaagca gagcttcccg gagggttact cctgggagcg
     4021 atccatgaac tacgaggacg gagggatctg caacgcgacg aacgatataa ccttggacgg
     4081 cgactgctac atttacgaaa ttcggttccg cggcaccaat ttcccagcga atggccctgt
     4141 aatgcaaaaa cgcacggtaa agtgggagcc cagcaccgag aacctgtacg tccgcgacgg
     4201 agtcctgaag ggagacgtga tcatggcgct ttcattggaa ggtggcgggc actacagatg
     4261 cgatttcaag acgacctata aggcgaaaaa ggtggtccaa ctgccggact accatttcgt
     4321 cgaccaccac atcgagatca agagccacga caaagactat agcaacgtga atctccacga
     4381 gcatgccgag gcccacagcg agctgcccag gcagggagaa ctgaaggatg atgactttga
     4441 gaagatcagt gagctggggg ccggcaacgg tggagtggta ttcaaggtct cccataagcc
     4501 gtctggccta gttatggcca ggaagctaat tcatctggag atcaaacccg caatccggaa
     4561 ccagatcatc cgggagctgc aggtgctgca tgagtgcaac tccccataca tcgtgggctt
     4621 ctatggggct ttctacagtg acggcgagat cagcatctgc atggaacaca tggatggtgg
     4681 gtccttggat caagttctga agaaagctgg aagaattcct gagcaaattt taggaaaagt
     4741 tagcattgct gtgataaaag gcctgacata tcttcgggag aagcacaaga ttatgcacag
     4801 agatgtcaag ccttccaata ttctagtaaa ctcccgtgga gaaatcaaac tctgtgattt
     4861 tggggtcagc gggcaactaa ttgacgacat ggccaacgac tttgtaggca caagatcata
     4921 catgtcgccc gagagactcc aggggactca ctactccgtg cagtcggaca tctggagcat
     4981 ggggctctct ctggtggaga tggcagttgg gagatacccc atccctcctc ctgatgccaa
     5041 ggaactggag ctgctgttta ccggtggatg ccaggtggag ggagatgcag ccgaaacgcc
     5101 acccaggccg aggacccctg ggaggcccct tagctcatat ggaatggaca gcggcagtgt
     5161 gattaaacca gacatgaaga tcaagctgcg tatggaaggc gctgtaaatg gacacccgtt
     5221 cgcgattgaa ggagttggcc ttgggaagcc tttcgaggga aaacagagta ttgaccttaa
     5281 agtcaaagaa ggcggacctc tgcctttcgc ctatgacatc ttgacaactg ctttctgtta
     5341 cggcaacagg gtattcgcca aatacccaga aaatatagta gactatttca agcagtcgtt
     5401 tcctgagggc tactcttggg aacgaagcat gaattacgaa gacgggggca tttgtaacgc
     5461 gacaaacgac ataaccctgg atggtgactg ttatatctat gaaattcgat ttagaggtac
     5521 gaactttcct gccaatggtc cagttatgca gaagaggact gtgaaatggg agccatccac
     5581 tgagaacttg tatgtgcgtg atggagtgct gaagggtgat gttatcatgg ctctgtcgct
     5641 tgaaggaggt ggccattacc gatgtgactt caaaactact tataaagcta agaaggttgt
     5701 ccagttgcca gactatcact ttgtggacca ccacattgag attaaaagcc acgacaaaga
     5761 ttacagtaat gttaatctgc atgagcacgc cgaagcgcat tctgagctgc cgaggcaggc
     5821 caagcgacgt acgcctccca tggcaatttt tgagttgttg gattatatag tcaatgagcc
     5881 tcctccaaaa ttgcccagtg gagtattcag tctggagttt caagattttg tgaataaatg
     5941 cttaataaag aaccctgcag agagagcaga tctaaagcag cttctggttc acgctttcat
     6001 caagagatct gatgccgagg aagtagactt cgcaggttgg ctctgctcca ccattgggct
     6061 taaccagccc agcacaccaa cccatgccgc tagcatctga acgcgtgatt ttaaaagaaa
     6121 aggggggact ggaagggcta attcactccc actgcttttt gcctgtactg ggtctctctg
     6181 gttagaccag atctgagcct gggagctctc tggctaacta gggaacccac tgcttaagcc
     6241 tcaataaagc ttgccttgag tgcttcaagt agtgtgtgcc cgtctgttgt gtgactctgg
     6301 taactagaga tccctcagac ccttttagtc agtgtggaaa atctctagca gcatgtgagc
     6361 aaaaggccag caaaaggcca ggaaccgtaa aaaggccgcg ttgctggcgt ttttccatag
     6421 gctccgcccc cctgacgagc atcacaaaaa tcgacgctca agtcagaggt ggcgaaaccc
     6481 gacaggacta taaagatacc aggcgtttcc ccctggaagc tccctcgtgc gctctcctgt
     6541 tccgaccctg ccgcttaccg gatacctgtc cgcctttctc ccttcgggaa gcgtggcgct
     6601 ttctcatagc tcacgctgta ggtatctcag ttcggtgtag gtcgttcgct ccaagctggg
     6661 ctgtgtgcac gaaccccccg ttcagcccga ccgctgcgcc ttatccggta actatcgtct
     6721 tgagtccaac ccggtaagac acgacttatc gccactggca gcagccactg gtaacaggat
     6781 tagcagagcg aggtatgtag gcggtgctac agagttcttg aagtggtggc ctaactacgg
     6841 ctacactaga agaacagtat ttggtatctg cgctctgctg aagccagtta ccttcggaaa
     6901 aagagttggt agctcttgat ccggcaaaca aaccaccgct ggtagcggtg gtttttttgt
     6961 ttgcaagcag cagattacgc gcagaaaaaa aggatctcaa gaagatcctt tgatcttttc
     7021 tacggggtct gacgctcagt ggaacgaaaa ctcacgttaa gggattttgg tcatgagatt
     7081 atcaaaaagg atcttcacct agatcctttt aaattaaaaa tgaagtttta aatcaatcta
     7141 aagtatatat gagtaaactt ggtctgacag ttaccaatgc ttaatcagtg aggcacctat
     7201 ctcagcgatc tgtctatttc gttcatccat agttgcctga ctccccgtcg tgtagataac
     7261 tacgatacgg gagggcttac catctggccc cagtgctgca atgataccgc gagacccacg
     7321 ctcaccggct ccagatttat cagcaataaa ccagccagcc ggaagggccg agcgcagaag
     7381 tggtcctgca actttatccg cctccatcca gtctattaat tgttgccggg aagctagagt
     7441 aagtagttcg ccagttaata gtttgcgcaa cgttgttgcc attgctacag gcatcgtggt
     7501 gtcacgctcg tcgtttggta tggcttcatt cagctccggt tcccaacgat caaggcgagt
     7561 tacatgatcc cccatgttgt gcaaaaaagc ggttagctcc ttcggtcctc cgatcgttgt
     7621 cagaagtaag ttggccgcag tgttatcact catggttatg gcagcactgc ataattctct
     7681 tactgtcatg ccatccgtaa gatgcttttc tgtgactggt gagtactcaa ccaagtcatt
     7741 ctgagaatag tgtatgcggc gaccgagttg ctcttgcccg gcgtcaatac gggataatac
     7801 cgcgccacat agcagaactt taaaagtgct catcattgga aaacgttctt cggggcgaaa
     7861 actctcaagg atcttaccgc tgttgagatc cagttcgatg taacccactc gtgcacccaa
     7921 ctgatcttca gcatctttta ctttcaccag cgtttctggg tgagcaaaaa caggaaggca
     7981 aaatgccgca aaaaagggaa taagggcgac acggaaatgt tgaatactca tactcttcct
     8041 ttttcaatat tattgaagca tttatcaggg ttattgtctc atgagcggat acatatttga
     8101 atgtatttag aaaaataaac aaataggggt tccgcgcaca tttccccgaa aagtgccacc
     8161 tgacactagt tattaatagt aatcaattac ggggtca
//
