[The description below was written by a language model from this plasmid's Addgene catalogue record and the feature table of its GenBank file.]
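Description:
pLL3.7m-psMEK1tight is an 8.2 kb HIV-1-based lentiviral transfer plasmid for expressing a light-controllable form of human MEK1 (MAP2K1) in mammalian cells. It is built on pLL3.7m, a derivative of the pLL3.7 (LentiLox) backbone in which the 5' and 3' untranslated regions of the HIV transcript were shortened while keeping the essential packaging elements. In bacteria it replicates from a high-copy ColE1/pUC-type origin and is selected with ampicillin through the bla gene.

On the viral side, a CMV enhancer/promoter sits upstream of a truncated 5' LTR to drive production of the genomic RNA. It is followed by the Psi packaging signal, the Rev response element for Rev-dependent nuclear export, and the cPPT/CTS, which aids nuclear import of the reverse-transcribed genome. A second truncated LTR closes the provirus at the 3' end. A single annotated loxP site and a mouse U6 primer site appear to be remnants of the parental LentiLox design, but no U6 promoter or shRNA cassette is annotated.

The payload is driven by an internal CMV enhancer/promoter. It begins with an N-terminal HA epitope tag for detection and continues into the psMEK1tight coding region. This region lies in the roughly 2.6 kb span between the HA tag and the 3' LTR, where the feature table annotates nothing. According to the catalogue, the insert is a synthetic fusion of MEK1 with the photodissociable fluorescent protein pdDronpa, giving a single-chain photoswitchable kinase. The "tight" variant is described as having minimal basal activity. The construct is used to deliver optically controlled MEK1 signaling into mammalian cells, by transfection or lentiviral transduction.
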