Addgene plasmid #89362: pLL3.7m-psMEK1tight
Purpose: A lenti-viral vector expressing photoswitchable MEK1 with minimum basal activity in mammalian cells
Depositing lab: Michael Lin. Depositing organization: Stanford University. Publication: Optical control of cell signaling by single-chain photoswitchable kinases. Zhou XX, Fan LZ, Li P, Shen K, Lin MZ. Science. 2017 Feb 24;355(6327):836-842. doi: 10.1126/science.aah3605. PubMed 28232577.
Backbone
  Vector backbone: pLL3.7m
  Backbone manufacturer: Luk Parijs
  Backbone size w/o insert (bp): 6500
  Modifications to backbone: 5' and 3' UTRs of HIV transcript reduced while retaining essential packaging elements
  Vector type: Mammalian Expression, Lentiviral
Growth in bacteria
  Bacterial resistance: Ampicillin, 100 μg/mL
  Growth temperature: 37°C
  Growth strain: NEB Stable
  Copy number: High Copy
Gene/Insert
  Gene/Insert name: psMEK1tight (alt names: photoswitchable MEK1tight; photoswitchable MAPKK1tight; photoswitchable MAP2K1tight)
  Species: H. sapiens (human), Synthetic
  Entrez Gene: MAP2K1 (a.k.a. CFC3, MAPKK1, MEK1, MEL, MKK1, PRKMK1)
  Promoter: CMV
  Tag / fusion protein: pdDronpa; Human influenza hemagglutinin (HA) tag (N terminal on insert)
  Cloning method: Gibson Cloning
  Sequencing primers: 5′ CGGATAACAATTTCACACAG; 3′ CGGCCTTTTTACGGTTCCTG
Terms and licenses: Academic/Nonprofit Terms; Industry Terms: Not Available to Industry
How to cite: pLL3.7m-psMEK1tight was a gift from Michael Lin (Addgene plasmid # 89362 ; http://n2t.net/addgene:89362 ; RRID:Addgene_89362)
